>Addgene plasmid #112492 | pcDNA3.1-hRIPK1-Flag-delN | addgene full sequence | sequence record 214533 | Addgene NGS Result
GACATTGATTATTGACTAGTTATTAATAGTAATCAATTACGGGGTCATTAGTTCATAGCCCATATATGGA
GTTCCGCGTTACATAACTTACGGTAAATGGCCCGCCTGGCTGACCGCCCAACGACCCCCGCCCATTGACG
TCAATAATGACGTATGTTCCCATAGTAACGCCAATAGGGACTTTCCATTGACGTCAATGGGTGGAGTATT
TACGGTAAACTGCCCACTTGGCAGTACATCAAGTGTATCATATGCCAAGTACGCCCCCTATTGACGTCAA
TGACGGTAAATGGCCCGCCTGGCATTATGCCCAGTACATGACCTTATGGGACTTTCCTACTTGGCAGTAC
ATCTACGTATTAGTCATCGCTATTACCATGGTGATGCGGTTTTGGCAGTACATCAATGGGCGTGGATAGC
GGTTTGACTCACGGGGATTTCCAAGTCTCCACCCCATTGACGTCAATGGGAGTTTGTTTTGGCACCAAAA
TCAACGGGACTTTCCAAAATGTCGTAACAACTCCGCCCCATTGACGCAAATGGGCGGTAGGCGTGTACGG
TGGGAGGTCTATATAAGCAGAGCTCTCTGGCTAACTAGAGAACCCACTGCTTACTGGCTTATCGAAATTA
ATACGACTCACTATAGGGAGACCCAAGCTTGGTACCGGATCCCCCGGGAATCAAAACATGGATTACAAAG
ACGATGACGATAAAGAATTCCGGCCGACATTTCCTGGCATTGAAGAAAAATTTAGGCCTTTTTATTTAAG
TCAATTAGAAGAAAGTGTAGAAGAGGACGTGAAGAGTTTAAAGAAAGAGTATTCAAACGAAAATGCAGTT
GTGAAGAGAATGCAGTCTCTTCAACTTGATTGTGTGGCAGTACCTTCAAGCCGGTCAAATTCAGCCACAG
AACAGCCTGGTTCACTGCACAGTTCCCAGGGACTTGGGATGGGTCCTGTGGAGGAGTCCTGGTTTGCTCC
TTCCCTGGAGCACCCACAAGAAGAGAATGAGCCCAGCCTGCAGAGTAAACTCCAAGACGAAGCCAACTAC
CATCTTTATGGCAGCCGCATGGACAGGCAGACGAAACAGCAGCCCAGACAGAATGTGGCTTACAACAGAG
AGGAGGAAAGGAGACGCAGGGTCTCCCATGACCCTTTTGCACAGCAAAGACCTTACGAGAATTTTCAGAA
TACAGAGGGAAAAGGCACTGCTTATTCCAGTGCAGCCAGTCATGGTAATGCAGTGCACCAGCCCTCAGGG
CTCACCAGCCAACCTCAAGTACTGTATCAGAACAATGGATTATATAGCTCACATGGCTTTGGAACAAGAC
CACTGGATCCAGGAACAGCAGGTCCCAGAGTTTGGTACAGGCCAATTCCAAGTCATATGCCTAGTCTGCA
TAATATCCCAGTGCCTGAGACCAACTATCTAGGAAATACACCCACCATGCCATTCAGCTCCTTGCCACCA
ACAGATGAATCTATAAAATATACCATATACAATAGTACTGGCATTCAGATTGGAGCCTACAATTATATGG
AGATTGGTGGGACGAGTTCATCACTACTAGACAGCACAAATACGAACTTCAAAGAAGAGCCAGCTGCTAA
GTACCAAGCTATCTTTGATAATACCACTAGTCTGACGGATAAACACCTGGACCCAATCAGGGAAAATCTG
GGAAAGCACTGGAAAAACTGTGCCCGTAAACTGGGCTTCACACAGTCTCAGATTGATGAAATTGACCATG
ACTATGAGCGAGATGGACTGAAAGAAAAGGTTTACCAGATGCTCCAAAAGTGGGTGATGAGGGAAGGCAT
AAAGGGAGCCACGGTGGGGAAGCTGGCCCAGGCGCTCCACCAGTGTTCCAGGATCGACCTTCTGAGCAGC
TTGATTTACGTCAGCCAGAACCTCGAGTAGATGACTAGTCTAGAGGGCCCTATTCTATAGTGTCACCTAA
ATGCTAGAGCTCGCTGATCAGCCTCGACTGTGCCTTCTAGTTGCCAGCCATCTGTTGTTTGCCCCTCCCC
CGTGCCTTCCTTGACCCTGGAAGGTGCCACTCCCACTGTCCTTTCCTAATAAAATGAGGAAATTGCATCG
CATTGTCTGAGTAGGTGTCATTCTATTCTGGGGGGTGGGGTGGGGCAGGACAGCAAGGGGGAGGATTGGG
AAGACAATAGCAGGCATGCTGGGGATGCGGTGGGCTCTATGGCTTCTGAGGCGGAAAGAACCAGTGGCGG
TAATACGGTTATCCACAGAATCAGGGGATAACGCAGGAAAGAACATGTGAGCAAAAGGCCAGCAAAAGGC
CAGGAACCGTAAAAAGGCCGCGTTGCTGGCGTTTTTCCATAGGCTCCGCCCCCCTGACGAGCATCACAAA
AATCGACGCTCAAGTCAGAGGTGGCGAAACCCGACAGGACTATAAAGATACCAGGCGTTTCCCCCTGGAA
GCTCCCTCGTGCGCTCTCCTGTTCCGACCCTGCCGCTTACCGGATACCTGTCCGCCTTTCTCCCTTCGGG
AAGCGTGGCGCTTTCTCATAGCTCACGCTGTAGGTATCTCAGTTCGGTGTAGGTCGTTCGCTCCAAGCTG
GGCTGTGTGCACGAACCCCCCGTTCAGCCCGACCGCTGCGCCTTATCCGGTAACTATCGTCTTGAGTCCA
ACCCGGTAAGACACGACTTATCGCCACTGGCAGCAGCCACTGGTAACAGGATTAGCAGAGCGAGGTATGT
AGGCGGTGCTACAGAGTTCTTGAAGTGGTGGCCTAACTACGGCTACACTAGAAGAACAGTATTTGGTATC
TGCGCTCTGCTGAAGCCAGTTACCTTCGGAAAAAGAGTTGGTAGCTCTTGATCCGGCAAACAAACCACCG
CTGGTAGCGGTGGTTTTTTTGTTTGCAAGCAGCAGATTACGCGCAGAAAAAAAGGATCTCAAGAAGATCC
TTTGATCTTTTCTACGGGGTCTGACGCTCAGTGGAACGAAAACTCACGTTAAGGGATTTTGGTCATGAGA
TTATCAAAAAGGATCTTCACCTAGATCCTTTTAAATTAAAAATGAAGTTTTAAATCAATCTAAAGTATAT
ATGAGTAACCTGAGGCTATGGCAGGGCCTGCCGCCCCGACGTTGGCTGCGAGCCCTGGGCCTTCACCCGA
ACTTGGGGGGTGGGGTGGGGAAAAGGAAGAAACGCGGGCGTATTGGCCCCAATGGGGTCTCGGTGGGGTA
TCGACAGAGTGCCAGCCCTGGGACCGAACCCCGCGTTTATGAACAAACGACCCAACACCGTGCGTTTTAT
TCTGTCTTTTTATTGCCGTCATAGCGCGGGTTCCTTCCGGTATTGTCTCCTTCCGTGTTTCAGTTAGCCT
CCCCCTAGGGTGGGCGAAGAACTCCAGCATGAGATCCCCGCGCTGGAGGATCATCCAGCCGGCGTCCCGG
AAAACGATTCCGAAGCCCAACCTTTCATAGAAGGCGGCGGTGGAATCGAAATCTCGTGATGGCAGGTTGG
GCGTCGCTTGGTCGGTCATTTCGAACCCCAGAGTCCCGCTCAGAAGAACTCGTCAAGAAGGCGATAGAAG
GCGATGCGCTGCGAATCGGGAGCGGCGATACCGTAAAGCACGAGGAAGCGGTCAGCCCATTCGCCGCCAA
GCTCTTCAGCAATATCACGGGTAGCCAACGCTATGTCCTGATAGCGGTCCGCCACACCCAGCCGGCCACA
GTCGATGAATCCAGAAAAGCGGCCATTTTCCACCATGATATTCGGCAAGCAGGCATCGCCATGGGTCACG
ACGAGATCCTCGCCGTCGGGCATGCTCGCCTTGAGCCTGGCGAACAGTTCGGCTGGCGCGAGCCCCTGAT
GCTCTTCGTCCAGATCATCCTGATCGACAAGACCGGCTTCCATCCGAGTACGTGCTCGCTCGATGCGATG
TTTCGCTTGGTGGTCGAATGGGCAGGTAGCCGGATCAAGCGTATGCAGCCGCCGCATTGCATCAGCCATG
ATGGATACTTTCTCGGCAGGAGCAAGGTGAGATGACAGGAGATCCTGCCCCGGCACTTCGCCCAATAGCA
GCCAGTCCCTTCCCGCTTCAGTGACAACGTCGAGCACAGCTGCGCAAGGAACGCCCGTCGTGGCCAGCCA
CGATAGCCGCGCTGCCTCGTCTTGCAGTTCATTCAGGGCACCGGACAGGTCGGTCTTGACAAAAAGAACC
GGGCGCCCCTGCGCTGACAGCCGGAACACGGCGGCATCAGAGCAGCCGATTGTCTGTTGTGCCCAGTCAT
AGCCGAATAGCCTCTCCACCCAAGCGGCCGGAGAACCTGCGTGCAATCCATCTTGTTCAATCATGCGAAA
CGATCCTCATCCTGTCTCTTGATCGATCTTTGCAAAAGCCTAGGCCTCCAAAAAAGCCTCCTCACTACTT
CTGGAATAGCTCAGAGGCCGAGGCGGCCTCGGCCTCTGCATAAATAAAAAAAATTAGTCAGCCATGGGGC
GGAGAATGGGCGGAACTGGGCGGAGTTAGGGGCGGGATGGGCGGAGTTAGGGGCGGGACTATGGTTGCTG
ACTAATTGAGATGCATGCTTTGCATACTTCTGCCTGCTGGGGAGCCTGGGGACTTTCCACACCTGGTTGC
TGACTAATTGAGATGCATGCTTTGCATACTTCTGCCTGCTGGGGAGCCTGGGGACTTTCCACACCCTAAC
TGACACACATTCCACAGCTGGTTCTTTCCGCCTCAGGACTCTTCCTTTTTCAATAAATCAATCTAAAGTA
TATATGAGTAAACTTGGTCTGACAGTTACCAATGCTTAATCAGTGAGGCACCTATCTCAGCGATCTGTCT
ATTTCGTTCATCCATAGTTGCCTGACTCCCCGTCGTGTAGATAACTACGATACGGGAGGGCTTACCATCT
GGCCCCAGTGCTGCAATGATACCGCGAGACCCACGCTCACCGGCTCCAGATTTATCAGCAATAAACCAGC
CAGCCGGAAGGGCCGAGCGCAGAAGTGGTCCTGCAACTTTATCCGCCTCCATCCAGTCTATTAATTGTTG
CCGGGAAGCTAGAGTAAGTAGTTCGCCAGTTAATAGTTTGCGCAACGTTGTTGCCATTGCTACAGGCATC
GTGGTGTCACGCTCGTCGTTTGGTATGGCTTCATTCAGCTCCGGTTCCCAACGATCAAGGCGAGTTACAT
GATCCCCCATGTTGTGCAAAAAAGCGGTTAGCTCCTTCGGTCCTCCGATCGTTGTCAGAAGTAAGTTGGC
CGCAGTGTTATCACTCATGGTTATGGCAGCACTGCATAATTCTCTTACTGTCATGCCATCCGTAAGATGC
TTTTCTGTGACTGGTGAGTACTCAACCAAGTCATTCTGAGAATAGTGTATGCGGCGACCGAGTTGCTCTT
GCCCGGCGTCAATACGGGATAATACCGCGCCACATAGCAGAACTTTAAAAGTGCTCATCATTGGAAAACG
TTCTTCGGGGCGAAAACTCTCAAGGATCTTACCGCTGTTGAGATCCAGTTCGATGTAACCCACTCGTGCA
CCCAACTGATCTTCAGCATCTTTTACTTTCACCAGCGTTTCTGGGTGAGCAAAAACAGGAAGGCAAAATG
CCGCAAAAAAGGGAATAAGGGCGACACGGAAATGTTGAATACTCATACTCTTCCTTTTTCAATATTATTG
AAGCATTTATCAGGGTTATTGTCTCATGAGCGGATACATATTTGAATGTATTTAGAAAAATAAACAAATA
GGGGTTCCGCGCACATTTCCCCGAAAAGTGCCACCTG
[124 nt withheld, positions 5778-5901]
C
[91 nt withheld, positions 5903-5993]
A
[49 nt withheld, positions 5995-6043]
CCTTTGACGTTGGAGTCCACGTTCTTT
[37 nt withheld, positions 6071-6107]
ACCCTATCTCGGTCTATTCTTTTGATTTATAAGGGATTTTGCCGATTTCGGCCTATTGGTTAAAAAATGA
GCTGATTTAACAAAAATTTAACGCGAATTTTAACAAAATATTAACGCTTACAATTTACGCGCGCGTT
Features (pLannotate 1.2.2; 19 found; start..end, strand, type, name):
      1..380     +  enhancer       CMV enhancer: human cytomegalovirus immediate early enhancer
    381..584     +  promoter       CMV promoter: human cytomegalovirus (CMV) immediate early promoter
    580..613     +  LTR            5' LTR (truncated) (fragment): truncated 5' long terminal repeat (LTR) from HIV-1
    629..647     +  promoter       T7 promoter: promoter for bacteriophage T7 RNA polymerase
    694..714     +  CDS            3xFLAG (fragment): three tandem FLAG® epitope tags
    715..1911    +  CDS            RIPK1 (fragment): RIPK1_HUMAN - Also known as RIP From Homo sapiens (Human).
   1944..1962    -  promoter       SP6 promoter: promoter for bacteriophage SP6 RNA polymerase
   1988..2212    +  polyA_signal   bGH poly(A) signal: bovine growth hormone polyadenylation signal
   2216..2234    +  promoter       SV40 promoter (fragment): SV40 enhancer and early promoter
   2344..2932    -  rep_origin     ori: high-copy-number ColE1/pMB1/pBR322/pUC origin of replication
   3154..3170    +  polyA_signal   bGH poly(A) signal (fragment): bovine growth hormone polyadenylation signal
   3261..3308    -  polyA_signal   HSV TK poly(A) signal: herpes simplex virus thymidine kinase polyadenylation signal (Cole and Stacy, 1985)
   3367..3519    -  CDS            ble (fragment): BLE_KLEPN - Experimental evidence at protein level: Swiss-Prot protein existence level 1. Binding protein with a strong affinity to the bleomycin family of antibiotics. Binds to CL990; an antimitotic-antibiotic compound. From Klebsiella pneumoniae.
   3540..4334    -  CDS            NeoR/KanR: aminoglycoside phosphotransferase from Tn5; aph(3')-II (or nptII); confers resistance to neomycin, kanamycin, and G418 (Geneticin®)
   4369..4726    -  promoter       SV40 promoter: SV40 enhancer and early promoter
   4728..4745    -  promoter       AmpR promoter (fragment): bla
   4786..5646    -  CDS            AmpR: β-lactamase; bla; confers resistance to ampicillin, carbenicillin, and related antibiotics
   5647..5751    -  promoter       AmpR promoter: bla
   5778..6206    +  rep_origin     f1 ori (sequence partly withheld): f1 bacteriophage origin of replication; arrow indicates direction of (+) strand synthesis
