[The description below was written by a language model from this plasmid's Addgene catalogue record and pLannotate feature annotations shown in this document.]
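Description:
pcDNA3.1-hRIPK1-Flag-delN is a mammalian expression plasmid built on the pcDNA3.1 backbone that encodes an N-terminally truncated form of human RIPK1 (receptor-interacting serine/threonine-protein kinase 1). The record states that amino acids 1–274 are deleted. This region corresponds to most of the kinase domain, so the encoded protein would be expected to retain the more C-terminal portions of RIPK1. Despite the order of elements in the plasmid name, the Flag epitope is at the N-terminus of the insert. The sequence annotation agrees, showing a short Flag-matching segment immediately upstream of a roughly 1.2 kb RIPK1 fragment. Transcription is driven by the human cytomegalovirus immediate early enhancer and promoter and terminated by the bovine growth hormone polyadenylation signal. T7 and SP6 phage promoters flank the insert and can serve for in vitro transcription or as sequencing primer sites. The restriction sites used for cloning are not recorded.

The plasmid is propagated in E. coli at high copy through a ColE1/pUC-type origin with ampicillin selection from the β-lactamase gene, and it also carries an f1 origin for single-stranded DNA production. An SV40 early promoter drives a NeoR/KanR cassette with an HSV TK polyadenylation signal, which would allow G418 selection of stably transfected mammalian cells. The automated annotation also reports several small fragments (a truncated HIV-1 LTR, a partial ble gene, and pieces of the SV40 promoter, AmpR promoter and bGH signal). These are most likely short sequence matches or backbone remnants rather than functional elements. The construct is intended for expressing this Flag-tagged RIPK1 deletion mutant in mammalian cells, where the tag permits detection or immunoprecipitation, for example in domain-mapping comparisons with other RIPK1 variants.
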