Addgene plasmid #112492: pcDNA3.1-hRIPK1-Flag-delN
Purpose: Mammalian expression of the indicated Flag-hRIPK1 mutant. Please note Flag tag is N-terminal.
Depositing lab: Junying Yuan. Depositing organization: Harvard Medical School.
Backbone
  Vector backbone: pcDNA3.1
  Vector type: Mammalian Expression
Growth in bacteria
  Bacterial resistance: Ampicillin, 100 μg/mL
  Growth temperature: 37°C
  Growth strain: DH5alpha
  Copy number: High Copy
Gene/Insert
  Gene/Insert name: RIPK1
  Species: H. sapiens (human)
  Mutation: deletion of N terminus (AA1-274 deleted)
  Entrez Gene: RIPK1 (a.k.a. AIEFL, IMD57, RIP, RIP-1, RIP1)
  Tag / fusion protein: Flag (N terminal on insert)
  Cloning method: Restriction Enzyme; 5′ cloning site Unknown (unknown if destroyed); 3′ cloning site Unknown (unknown if destroyed)
Terms and licenses: Academic/Nonprofit Terms; Industry Terms: Not Available to Industry
How to cite: pcDNA3.1-hRIPK1-Flag-delN was a gift from Junying Yuan (Addgene plasmid # 112492 ; http://n2t.net/addgene:112492 ; RRID:Addgene_112492)
